>Addgene plasmid #67840 | pBAD-rxRFP1.3 | addgene partial sequence | sequence record 123296 | pBAD-F 5'-ATGCCATAGCATTTTTATCC-3'
TGACGCTTTTTTCGCACTCTCTACTGTTTCTCCATACCCGTTTTTTGGGCTAACAGGAGGAATTAACCAT
GGGGGGTTCTCATCATCATCATCATCATGGTATGGCTAGCATGACTGGTGGACAGCAAATGGGTCGGGAT
CTGTACGACGATGACGATAAGGATCCGAGCTCGAGCGAGCTTAGTTGCGCTATAGGTCGGCTGAGCTCAC
CCGTGGTTTCCGAGCGGATGTACCCCGAGGACGGCGCCCTGAAGAGCGAGATCAAGAAGGGGCTGAGGCT
GAAGGACGGCGGCCACTACGCCGCCGAGGTCAAGACCACCTACAAGGCCAAGAAGCCCGTGCAGCTGCCC
GGCGCCTACATCGTCGACATCAAGTTGGACATCGTGTCCCACAACGAGGACTACACCATCGTGGAACAGT
GCGAACGCGCCGAGGGCCGCCACTCCACCGGCGGCATGGACGAGCTGTACAAGGGAGGTACAGGCGGGAG
TCTGGTGAGCAAGGGCGAGGAGGATAACATGGCCATCATCAAGGAGTTCATGCGCTTCAAGGTGCACATG
GAGGGCTCCGTGAACGGCCACGAGTTCGAGATCGAGGGCGAGGGCGAGGGCCGCCCCTACGAGGCCTTTC
AGACCGCTAAGCTGAAGGTGACCAAGGGTGGCCCCCTGCCCTTCGCCTGGGACATCCTGTCCCCTCAGTT
CATGTACGGCTCCAAGGCCTACATTAAGCACCCAGCCGACATCCCCGACTACTTCAAGCTGTCCTTCCCC
GAGGGCTTCAGGTGGGAGCGCGTGATGAACTTCGAGGACGGCGGCATTATTCACGTTAACCAGGACTCCT
