>Addgene plasmid #67840 | pBAD-rxRFP1.3 | depositor partial sequence | sequence record 126520 | pBAD-rxRFP1.3 sequence 910 bps
ATGGGGGGTTCTCATCATCATCATCATCATGGTATGGCTAGCATGACTGGTGGACAGCAAATGGGTCGGG
ATCTGTACGACGATGACGATAAGGATCCGAGCTCGAGCGAGCTTAGTTGCGCTATAGGTCGGCTGAGCTC
ACCCGTGGTTTCCGAGCGGATGTACCCCGAGGACGGCGCCCTGAAGAGCGAGATCAAGAAGGGGCTGAGG
CTGAAGGACGGCGGCCACTACGCCGCCGAGGTCAAGACCACCTACAAGGCCAAGAAGCCCGTGCAGCTGC
CCGGCGCCTACATCGTCGACATCAAGTTGGACATCGTGTCCCACAACGAGGACTACACCATCGTGGAACA
GTGCGAACGCGCCGAGGGCCGCCACTCCACCGGCGGCATGGACGAGCTGTACAAGGGAGGTACAGGCGGG
AGTCTGGTGAGCAAGGGCGAGGAGGATAACATGGCCATCATCAAGGAGTTCATGCGCTTCAAGGTGCACA
TGGAGGGCTCCGTGAACGGCCACGAGTTCGAGATCGAGGGCGAGGGCGAGGGCCGCCCCTACGAGGCCTT
TCAGACCGCTAAGCTGAAGGTGACCAAGGGTGGCCCCCTGCCCTTCGCCTGGGACATCCTGTCCCCTCAG
TTCATGTACGGCTCCAAGGCCTACATTAAGCACCCAGCCGACATCCCCGACTACTTCAAGCTGTCCTTCC
CCGAGGGCTTCAGGTGGGAGCGCGTGATGAACTTCGAGGACGGCGGCATTATTCACGTTAACCAGGACTC
CTCCCTGCAGGACGGCGTATTCATCTACAAGGTGAAGCTGCGCGGCACCAACTTCCCCCCCGACGGCCCC
GTAATGCAGAAGAAGACCATGGGCTGGGAGGCTACGCGTGACCAAAGGTGCGAAAGTGTGGCTTAAGCTT
