[The description below was written by a language model from this plasmid's Addgene catalogue record.]
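Description:
pBAD-rxRFP1.3 is a bacterial expression plasmid built on the pBAD/His B backbone (about 4.1 kb without insert) that carries the coding sequence for rxRFP1.3, a synthetic, genetically encoded redox-sensitive red fluorescent protein. The plasmid is maintained in E. coli as a high-copy vector under ampicillin selection. No feature table accompanies the record, so elements such as the replication origin and the regulatory gene of the arabinose system are not individually documented here, although they are standard parts of pBAD-series vectors.

The 903 bp rxRFP1.3 insert was placed between the XhoI and HindIII sites of the polylinker, both of which remain intact, so the open reading frame can be excised or exchanged with the same enzymes. Transcription is driven by the pBAD (araBAD) promoter, which is induced by arabinose and kept at low basal levels in its absence, allowing titratable control of protein production. The backbone supplies an N-terminal His tag fused in frame to the sensor, which permits purification of the recombinant protein by immobilized metal affinity chromatography.

According to the record, the construct comes from work developing redox-sensitive red fluorescent proteins for imaging redox dynamics in cellular compartments. As a bacterial expression vector, it is suited to producing and purifying rxRFP1.3 for in vitro characterization of its fluorescence response to oxidizing and reducing conditions, to expressing the sensor in E. coli, and to serving as a template for subcloning the sensor into other vectors.
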