Addgene plasmid #67840: pBAD-rxRFP1.3
Purpose: redox-sensitive red fluorescent protein rxRFP1.3
Depositing lab: Huiwang Ai. Depositing organization: University of California, Riverside. Publication: Development of redox-sensitive red fluorescent proteins for imaging redox dynamics in cellular compartments. Fan Y, Ai HW. Anal Bioanal Chem. 2016 Jan 12. 10.1007/s00216-015-9280-3 PubMed 26758595.
Backbone
  Vector backbone: pBAD/His B
  Backbone size w/o insert (bp): 4100
  Vector type: Bacterial Expression
Growth in bacteria
  Bacterial resistance: Ampicillin, 100 μg/mL
  Growth temperature: 37°C
  Growth strain: DH10B
  Copy number: High Copy
Gene/Insert
  Gene/Insert name: rxRFP1.3
  Species: Synthetic
  Insert size (bp): 903
  Promoter: pBAD
  Tag / fusion protein: His Tag (N terminal on backbone)
  Cloning method: Restriction Enzyme; 5′ cloning site Xho I (not destroyed); 3′ cloning site Hind III (not destroyed)
  Sequencing primers: 5′ pBAD forward; 3′ pBAD reverse
Terms and licenses: Academic/Nonprofit Terms; Industry Terms: Not Available to Industry
How to cite: pBAD-rxRFP1.3 was a gift from Huiwang Ai (Addgene plasmid # 67840 ; http://n2t.net/addgene:67840 ; RRID:Addgene_67840)
